LOCUS       Exported 772 bp ds-DNA linear SYN 20-MAY-2021
DEFINITION  Localization: Microtubules, Excitation: 487, Emission: 509.
ACCESSION   .
VERSION     .
KEYWORDS    mEmerald-MAP4-N-10
SOURCE      synthetic DNA construct
  ORGANISM  synthetic DNA construct
REFERENCE   1 (bases 1 to 772)
  TITLE     Davidson mEmerald
REFERENCE   2 (bases 1 to 772)
  AUTHORS   .
  TITLE     Direct Submission
  JOURNAL   Exported May 20, 2021 from SnapGene Server 1.1.58
            http://www.snapgene.com
FEATURES             Location/Qualifiers
     source          1..772
                     /organism="synthetic DNA construct"
                     /mol_type="other DNA"
     regulatory      10..19
                     /regulatory_class="other"
                     /note="vertebrate consensus sequence for strong initiation
                     of translation (Kozak, 1987)"
ORIGIN
        1 ccttgctcac catggtggcg accggtccgc ttccggcttc cgccggatgc gctgcctcca
       61 ccgctgccga tgcttgtctc ctggatctgg ctgtccaagg tctgggcctc cctttggtca
      121 ccaccccctg acagggtggg gtggccattg aggccactgg ctgaagtggg ggcgccagct
      181 tcaggcgctg cctcagagat ggccggctcc tccccagcag ggggacccgg acacagagga
      241 gcctcgctgc caccgccctc agtcttcaca gcacctcctg caggtaggtg gcccacatta
      301 tcgagggacc ccaccttggc ctgggccttc tccttgaagt tcaacttctg actttcaatc
      361 ttgacatctc ctccaccagg cttgtgcttg atgttagcct tagacccaca cttggaggag
      421 accttagaga tgtccacttt cttgttctga atctgaacat taccacctcc agggacatgc
      481 ttaatattgt ccttggaacc acacttggac tgaatatggc tgtagctcac ttttttggag
      541 actatctgga ctttccccgc aggttgtttc tgtgcacttg caattgggcc ggctgtttta
      601 gtgactgcat tagattcagg ctttcgggtt gtagcagctg cctctgtttt tttctctact
      661 ttggcccggc ctcctccagg ctgatgcttg atgttttccg tggagccaac cttggagcgg
      721 acattcttca gatcaggagc agaagtattg gtggccaggc ggctgagccg gg
//
