>Addgene plasmid #54153 | mEmerald-MAP4-N-10 | addgene partial sequence | sequence record 93600 | CMV-F 5'-CGCAAATGGGCGGTAGGCGTG-3'
ACCGTCAGATCCGCTAGCGCTACCGGACTCAGATCTCGAGACCGCCATGGCTGACCTCAGTCTTGCAGAT
GCATTAACAGAACCATCTCCAGACATTGAGGGAGAGATAAAGCGGGACTTCATTGCCACACTAGAGGCAG
AGGCCTTTGATGATGTTGTGGGAGAAACTGTTGGAAAAACAGACTATATTCCTCTCCTGGATGTTGATGA
GAAAACCGGGAACTCAGAGTCAAAGAAGAAACCGTGCTCAGAAACTAGCCAGATTGAAGATACTCCATCT
TCTAAACCAACACTCCTAGCCAATGGTGGTCATGGAGTAGAAGGGAGCGATACTACAGGGTCTCCAACTG
AGTTCCTTGAAGAGAAAATGGCCTACCAGGAATACCCAAATAGCCAGAACTGGCCAGAAGATACCAACTT
TTGTTTCCAACCTGAGCAAGTGGTCGATCCTATCCAGACTGATCCCTTTAAGATGTACCATGATGATGAC
CTGGCAGATTTGGTCTTTCCCTCCAGTGCGACAGCTGATACTTCAATATTTGCAGGACAAAATGATCCCT
TGAAAGACAGTTACGGTATGTCTCCCTGCAACACAGCTGTTGTACCTCAGGGGTGGTCTGTGGAAGCCTT
AAACTCTCCACACTCAGAGTCCTTTGTTTCCCCAGAGGCTGTTGCAGAACCTCCTCAGCCAACGGCAGTT
CCCTTAGAGCTCGCCAAGGAGATAGAAATGGCATCAGAAGAGAGGCCACCAGCACAAGCATTGGAAATAA
TGATGGGACTGAAGACTACTGACATGGCACCATCTAAAGAAACAGAGATGGCCCTCGCCAAGGACATGGC
ACTAGCTACAAA
