>Addgene plasmid #54153 | mEmerald-MAP4-N-10 | addgene partial sequence | sequence record 93601 | SV40pA-R 5'-GAAATTTGTGATGCTATTGC-3'
AGTTAACAACAACAATTGCATTCATTTTATGTTTCAGGTTCAGGGGGAGGTGTGGGAGGTTTTTTAAAGC
AAGTAAAACCTCTACAAATGTGGTATGGCTGATTATGATCTAGAGTCGCGGCCGCTTACTTGTACAGCTC
GTCCATGCCGAGAGTGATCCCGGCGGCGGTCACGAACTCCAGCAGGACCATGTGATCGCGCTTCTCGTTG
GGGTCTTTGCTCAGCTTGGACTGGGTGCTCAGGTAGTGGTTGTCGGGCAGCAGCACGGGGCCGTCGCCGA
TGGGGGTGTTCTGCTGGTAGTGGTCGGCGAGCTGCACGCTGCCGTCCTCGATGTTGTGGCGGGTCTTGAA
GTTCACCTTGATGCCGTTCTTCTGCTTGTCGGCGGTGATATAGACCTTGTGGCTGTTGTAGTTGTACTCC
AGCTTGTGCCCCAGGATGTTGCCGTCCTCCTTGAAGTCGATGCCCTTCAGCTCGATGCGGTTCACCAGGG
TGTCGCCCTCGAACTTCACCTCGGCGCGGGTCTTGTAGTTGCCGTCGTCCTTGAAGAAGATGGTGCGCTC
CTGGACGTAGCCTTCGGGCATGGCGGACTTGAAGAAGTCGTGCTGCTTCATGTGGTCGGGGTAGCGGGCG
AAGCACTGCACGCCGTAGGTCAAGGTGGTCACGAGGGTGGGCCAGGGCACGGGCAGCTTGCCGGTGGTGC
AGATGAACTTCAGGGTCAGCTTGCCGTAGGTGGCATCGCCCTCGCCCTCGCCGGACACGCTGAACTTGTG
GCCGTTTACGTCGCCGTCCAGCTCGAC
