[The description below was written by a language model from this plasmid's Addgene catalogue record and the feature table of its GenBank file.]
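Description:
mEmerald-MAP4-N-10 is a mammalian expression plasmid built on the mEmerald-N1 backbone (about 4.75 kb without the insert). It produces human microtubule-associated protein 4 (MAP4) fused to the green fluorescent protein mEmerald. Transcription is driven by the CMV promoter, a strong constitutive promoter in most mammalian cell lines. In this N1-style layout, the MAP4 coding sequence sits upstream of the fluorescent protein, so mEmerald is attached to the C terminus of MAP4. The "10" in the name probably refers to the length of the linker between the two parts, but the record does not say so. The plasmid is propagated in E. coli at high copy number under kanamycin selection. A neomycin resistance marker allows G418 selection of stably transfected mammalian cells. The 3′ sequencing primer listed implies an SV40 polyadenylation signal downstream of the fusion, although no such feature is annotated.

The construct serves as a fluorescent marker for microtubules. MAP4 binds along the microtubule lattice, so the fusion labels the microtubule cytoskeleton in live or fixed cells. It is imaged with standard green-channel optics, with recorded excitation and emission peaks of 487 nm and 509 nm.

The sequence record held for this plasmid is only a 772 bp partial read, not the full construct. Its single annotated feature is a Kozak consensus sequence near the start, which supports efficient translation initiation in vertebrate cells. The promoter, MAP4 insert, mEmerald tag, origin of replication and resistance cassette are therefore known from the catalogue fields and not from the annotated sequence. The cloning method and the exact extent of the MAP4 insert are not stated.
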