Addgene plasmid #54153: mEmerald-MAP4-N-10
Purpose: Localization: Microtubules, Excitation: 487, Emission: 509
Depositing lab: Michael Davidson.
Backbone
  Vector backbone: mEmerald-N1
  Backbone size w/o insert (bp): 4750
  Vector type: Mammalian Expression
  Selectable markers: Neomycin (select with G418)
Growth in bacteria
  Bacterial resistance: Kanamycin, 50 μg/mL
  Growth temperature: 37°C
  Growth strain: DH5alpha
  Copy number: High Copy
Gene/Insert
  Gene/Insert name: MAP4 (alt name: AAH19229.1)
  Species: H. sapiens (human)
  Entrez Gene: MAP4
  Promoter: CMV
  Tag / fusion protein: mEmerald (C terminal on backbone)
  Cloning method: Unknown
  Sequencing primers: 5′ CMV-F; 3′ SV40pA-R
Terms and licenses: Academic/Nonprofit Terms; Industry Terms
Depositor comments: . Excitation = 487; Emission = 509. Localization data: Microtubules
How to cite: mEmerald-MAP4-N-10 was a gift from Michael Davidson (Addgene plasmid # 54153 ; http://n2t.net/addgene:54153 ; RRID:Addgene_54153)
